>Addgene plasmid #101117 | pLVX Tight Puro Snail | addgene full sequence | sequence record 197161 | Addgene NGS Result
TCACTCGAGTTTACTCCCTATCAGTGATAGAGAACGTATGTCGAGTTTACTCCCTATCAGTGATAGAGAA
CGATGTCGAGTTTACTCCCTATCAGTGATAGAGAACGTATGTCGAGTTTACTCCCTATCAGTGATAGAGA
ACGTATGTCGAGTTTACTCCCTATCAGTGATAGAGAACGTATGTCGAGTTTATCCCTATCAGTGATAGAG
AACGTATGTCGAGTTTACTCCCTATCAGTGATAGAGAACGTATGTCGAGGTAGGCGTGTACGGTGGGAGG
CCTATATAAGCAGAGCTCGTTTAGTGAACCGTCAGATCGCCTGGAGAAGGATCCGCCACCATGGATTACA
AGGACGACGATGACAAATGCCGCGCTCCTTCCTGGTCAGGAAGCCGTCCGACCCCCGCCGGAAGCCCAAC
TATAGCGAGCTGCAGGACGCGTGTGTGGAGTTCACCTTCCAGCAGCCCTACGACCAGGCCCACCTGCTGG
CCGCCATCCCTCCGCCCGAGGTCCTCAACCCCGCCGCTTCGCTGCCCACCCTCATCTGGGACTCTCTCCT
GGTACCCCAAGTGCGGCCGGTTGCCTGGGCCACCCTCCCGCTGCGGGAGAGCCCCAAGGCCGTAGAGCTG
ACCTCGCTGTCCGATGAGGACAGTGGCAAAAGCTCCCAGCCGCCCAGCCCGCCCTCGCCGGCGCCGTCGT
CCTTCTCGTCCACCTCGGCCTCGTCCCTGGAGGCCGAGGCCTTCATCGCCTTCCCTGGCTTGGGCCAACT
TCCCAAGCAGCTGGCCAGGCTCTCGGTGGCCAAGGACCCCCAGTCGCGGAAGATCTTCAACTGCAAATAT
TGTAACAAGGAGTACCTCAGCCTGGGCGCTCTGAAGATGCACATCCGAAGCCACACGCTGCCTTGTGTCT
GCACGACCTGTGGAAAGGCCTTCTCTAGGCCCTGGCTGCTTCAGGGCCACGTCCGCACCCACACTGGTGA
GAAGCCATTCTCCTGCTCCCACTGCAACCGTGCTTTTGCTGACCGCTCCAACCTGCGTGCCCACCTCCAA
ACCCACTCGGATGTGAAGAGATACCAGTGCCAGGCCTGTGCCCGAACCTTCTCCCGCATGTCCTTGCTCC
ACAAGCACCAAGAGTCTGGCTGCTCCGGAGGCCCTCGCTGAGAATTCTACCGGGTAGGGGAGGCGCTTTT
CCCAAGGCAGTCTGGAGCATGCGCTTTAGCAGCCCCGCTGGGCACTTGGCGCTACACAAGTGGCCTCTGG
CCTCGCACACATTCCACATCCACCGGTAGGCGCCAACCGGCTCCGTTCTTTGGTGGCCCCTTCGCGCCAC
CTTCTACTCCTCCCCTAGTCAGGAAGTTCCCCCCCGCCCCGCAGCTCGCGTCGTGCAGGACGTGACAAAT
GGAAGTAGCACGTCTCACTAGTCTCGTGCAGATGGACAGCACCGCTGAGCAATGGAAGCGGGTAGGCCTT
TGGGGCAGCGGCCAATAGCAGCTTTGCTCCTTCGCTTTCTGGGCTCAGAGGCTGGGAAGGGGTGGGTCCG
GGGGCGGGCTCAGGGGCGGGCTCAGGGGCGGGGCGGGCGCCCGAAGGTCCTCCGGAGGCCCGGCATTCTG
CACGCTTCAAAAGCGCACGTCTGCCGCGCTGTTCTCCTCTTCCTCATCTCCGGGCCTTTCGACCTGCAGC
CCAAGCTTACCATGACCGAGTACAAGCCCACGGTGCGCCTCGCCACCCGCGACGACGTCCCCAGGGCCGT
ACGCACCCTCGCCGCCGCGTTCGCCGACTACCCCGCCACGCGCCACACCGTCGATCCGGACCGCCACATC
GAGCGGGTCACCGAGCTGCAAGAACTCTTCCTCACGCGCGTCGGGCTCGACATCGGCAAGGTGTGGGTCG
CGGACGACGGCGCCGCGGTGGCGGTCTGGACCACGCCGGAGAGCGTCGAAGCGGGGGCGGTGTTCGCCGA
GATCGGCCCGCGCATGGCCGAGTTGAGCGGTTCCCGGCTGGCCGCGCAGCAACAGATGGAAGGCCTCCTG
GCGCCGCACCGGCCCAAGGAGCCCGCGTGGTTCCTGGCCACCGTCGGCGTCTCGCCCGACCACCAGGGCA
AGGGTCTGGGCAGCGCCGTCGTGCTCCCCGGAGTGGAGGCGGCCGAGCGCGCCGGGGTGCCCGCCTTCCT
GGAGACCTCCGCGCCCCGCAACCTCCCCTTCTACGAGCGGCTCGGCTTCACCGTCACCGCCGACGTCGAG
GTGCCCGAAGGACCGCGCACCTGGTGCATGACCCGCAAGCCCGGTGCCTGACGGGCGCGTCTGGAACAAT
CAACCTCTGGATTACAAAATTTGTGAAAGATTGACTGGTATTCTTAACTATGTTGCTCCTTTTACGCTAT
GTGGATACGCTGCTTTAATGCCTTTGTATCATGCTATTGCTTCCCGTATGGCTTTCATTTTCTCCTCCTT
GTATAAATCCTGGTTGCTGTCTCTTTATGAGGAGTTGTGGCCCGTTGTCAGGCAACGTGGCGTGGTGTGC
ACTGTGTTTGCTGACGCAACCCCCACTGGTTGGGGCATTGCCACCACCTGTCAGCTCCTTTCCGGGACTT
TCGCTTTCCCCCTCCCTATTGCCACGGCGGAACTCATCGCCGCCTGCCTTGCCCGCTGCTGGACAGGGGC
TCGGCTGTTGGGCACTGACAATTCCGTGGTGTTGTCGGGGAAGCTGACGTCCTTTCCATGGCTGCTCGCC
TGTGTTGCCACCTGGATTCTGCGCGGGACGTCCTTCTGCTACGTCCCTTCGGCCCTCAATCCAGCGGACC
TTCCTTCCCGCGGCCTGCTGCCGGCTCTGCGGCCTCTTCCGCGTCTTCGCCTTCGCCCTCAGACGAGTCG
GATCTCCCTTTGGGCCGCCTCCCCGCCTGGAATTAATTCTGCAGTCGAGACCTAGAAAAACATGGAGCAA
TCACAAGTAGCAATACAGCAGCTACCAATGCTGATTGTGCCTGGCTAGAAGCACAAGAGGAGGAGGAGGT
GGGTTTTCCAGTCACACCTCAGGTACCTTTAAGACCAATGACTTACAAGGCAGCTGTAGATCTTAGCCAC
TTTTTAAAAGAAAAGAGGGGACTGGAAGGGCTAATTCACTCCCAACGAAGACAAGATATCCTTGATCTGT
GGATCTACCACACACAAGGCTACTTCCCTGATTAGCAGAACTACACACCAGGGCCAGGGGTCAGATATCC
ACTGACCTTTGGATGGTGCTACAAGCTAGTACCAGTTGAGCCAGATAAGGTAGAAGAGGCCAATAAAGGA
GAGAACACCAGCTTGTTACACCCTGTGAGCCTGCATGGGATGGATGACCCGGAGAGAGAAGTGTTAGAGT
GGAGGTTTGACAGCCGCCTAGCATTTCATCACGTGGCCCGAGAGCTGCATCCGGAGTACTTCAAGAACTG
CTGATATCGAGCTTGCTACAAGGGACTTTCCGCTGGGGACTTTCCAGGGAGGCGTGGCCTGGGCGGGACT
GGGGAGTGGCGAGCCCTCAGATCCTGCATATAAGCAGCTGCTTTTTGCCTGTACTGGGTCTCTCTGGTTA
GACCAGATCTGAGCCTGGGAGCTCTCTGGCTAACTAGGGAACCCACTGCTTAAGCCTCAATAAAGCTTGC
CTTGAGTGCTTCAAGTAGTGTGTGCCCGTCTGTTGTGTGACTCTGGTAACTAGAGATCCCTCAGACCCTT
TTAGTCAGTGTGGAAAATCTCTAGCAGTAGTAGTTCATGTCATCTTATTATTCAGTATTTATAACTTGCA
AAGAAATGAATATCAGAGAGTGAGAGGCCTTGACATTGCTAGCGTTTACCGTCGACCTCTAGCTAGAGCT
TGGCGTAATCATGGTCATAGCTGTTTCCTGTGTGAAATTGTTATCCGCTCACAATTCCACACAACATACG
AGCCGGAAGCATAAAGTGTAAAGCCTGGGGTGCCTAATGAGTGAGCTAACTCACATTAATTGCGTTGCGC
TCACTGCCCGCTTTCCAGTCGGGAAACCTGTCGTGCCAGCTGCATTAATGAATCGGCCAACGCGCGGGGA
GAGGCGGTTTGCGTATTGGGCGCTCTTCCGCTTCCTCGCTCACTGACTCGCTGCGCTCGGTCGTTCGGCT
GCGGCGAGCGGTATCAGCTCACTCAAAGGCGGTAATACGGTTATCCACAGAATCAGGGGATAACGCAGGA
AAGAACATGTGAGCAAAAGGCCAGCAAAAGGCCAGGAACCGTAAAAAGGCCGCGTTGCTGGCGTTTTTCC
ATAGGCTCCGCCCCCCTGACGAGCATCACAAAAATCGACGCTCAAGTCAGAGGTGGCGAAACCCGACAGG
ACTATAAAGATACCAGGCGTTTCCCCCTGGAAGCTCCCTCGTGCGCTCTCCTGTTCCGACCCTGCCGCTT
ACCGGATACCTGTCCGCCTTTCTCCCTTCGGGAAGCGTGGCGCTTTCTCATAGCTCACGCTGTAGGTATC
TCAGTTCGGTGTAGGTCGTTCGCTCCAAGCTGGGCTGTGTGCACGAACCCCCCGTTCAGCCCGACCGCTG
CGCCTTATCCGGTAACTATCGTCTTGAGTCCAACCCGGTAAGACACGACTTATCGCCACTGGCAGCAGCC
ACTGGTAACAGGATTAGCAGAGCGAGGTATGTAGGCGGTGCTACAGAGTTCTTGAAGTGGTGGCCTAACT
ACGGCTACACTAGAAGAACAGTATTTGGTATCTGCGCTCTGCTGAAGCCAGTTACCTTCGGAAAAAGAGT
TGGTAGCTCTTGATCCGGCAAACAAACCACCGCTGGTAGCGGTGGTTTTTTTGTTTGCAAGCAGCAGATT
ACGCGCAGAAAAAAAGGATCTCAAGAAGATCCTTTGATCTTTTCTACGGGGTCTGACGCTCAGTGGAACG
AAAACTCACGTTAAGGGATTTTGGTCATGAGATTATCAAAAAGGATCTTCACCTAGATCCTTTTAAATTA
AAAATGAAGTTTTAAATCAATCTAAAGTATATATGAGTAAACTTGGTCTGACAGTTACCAATGCTTAATC
AGTGAGGCACCTATCTCAGCGATCTGTCTATTTCGTTCATCCATAGTTGCCTGACTCCCCGTCGTGTAGA
TAACTACGATACGGGAGGGCTTACCATCTGGCCCCAGTGCTGCAATGATACCGCGAGACCCACGCTCACC
GGCTCCAGATTTATCAGCAATAAACCAGCCAGCCGGAAGGGCCGAGCGCAGAAGTGGTCCTGCAACTTTA
TCCGCCTCCATCCAGTCTATTAATTGTTGCCGGGAAGCTAGAGTAAGTAGTTCGCCAGTTAATAGTTTGC
GCAACGTTGTTGCCATTGCTACAGGCATCGTGGTGTCACGCTCGTCGTTTGGTATGGCTTCATTCAGCTC
CGGTTCCCAACGATCAAGGCGAGTTACATGATCCCCCATGTTGTGCAAAAAAGCGGTTAGCTCCTTCGGT
CCTCCGATCGTTGTCAGAAGTAAGTTGGCCGCAGTGTTATCACTCATGGTTATGGCAGCACTGCATAATT
CTCTTACTGTCATGCCATCCGTAAGATGCTTTTCTGTGACTGGTGAGTACTCAACCAAGTCATTCTGAGA
ATAGTGTATGCGGCGACCGAGTTGCTCTTGCCCGGCGTCAATACGGGATAATACCGCGCCACATAGCAGA
ACTTTAAAAGTGCTCATCATTGGAAAACGTTCTTCGGGGCGAAAACTCTCAAGGATCTTACCGCTGTTGA
GATCCAGTTCGATGTAACCCACTCGTGCACCCAACTGATCTTCAGCATCTTTTACTTTCACCAGCGTTTC
TGGGTGAGCAAAAACAGGAAGGCAAAATGCCGCAAAAAAGGGAATAAGGGCGACACGGAAATGTTGAATA
CTCATACTCTTCCTTTTTCAATATTATTGAAGCATTTATCAGGGTTATTGTCTCATGAGCGGATACATAT
TTGAATGTATTTAGAAAAATAAACAAATAGGGGTTCCGCGCACATTTCCCCGAAAAGTGCCACCTGACGT
CGACGGATCGGGAGATCAACTTGTTTATTGCAGCTTATAATGGTTACAAATAAAGCAATAGCATCACAAA
TTTCACAAATAAAGCATTTTTTTCACTGCATTCTAGTTGTGGTTTGTCCAAACTCATCAATGTATCTTAT
CATGTCTGGATCAACTGGATAACTCAAGCTAACCAAAATCATCCCAAACTTCCCACCCCATACCCTATTA
CCACTGCCAATTACCTGTGGTTTCATTTACTCTAAACCTGTGATTCCTCTGAATTATTTTCATTTTAAAG
AAATTGTATTTGTTAAATATGTACTACAAACTTAGTAGTTGGAAGGGCTAATTCACTCCCAAAGAAGACA
AGATATCCTTGATCTGTGGATCTACCACACACAAGGCTACTTCCCTGATTAGCAGAACTACACACCAGGG
CCAGGGGTCAGATATCCACTGACCTTTGGATGGTGCTACAAGCTAGTACCAGTTGAGCCAGATAAGGTAG
AAGAGGCCAATAAAGGAGAGAACACCAGCTTGTTACACCCTGTGAGCCTGCATGGGATGGATGACCCGGA
GAGAGAAGTGTTAGAGTGGAGGTTTGACAGCCGCCTAGCATTTCATCACGTGGCCCGAGAGCTGCATCCG
GAGTACTTCAAGAACTGCTGATATCGAGCTTGCTACAAGGGACTTTCCGCTGGGGACTTTCCAGGGAGGC
GTGGCCTGGGCGGGACTGGGGAGTGGCGAGCCCTCAGATCCTGCATATAAGCAGCTGCTTTTTGCCTGTA
CTGGGTCTCTCTGGTTAGACCAGATCTGAGCCTGGGAGCTCTCTGGCTAACTAGGGAACCCACTGCTTAA
GCCTCAATAAAGCTTGCCTTGAGTGCTTCAAGTAGTGTGTGCCCGTCTGTTGTGTGACTCTGGTAACTAG
AGATCCCTCAGACCCTTTTAGTCAGTGTGGAAAATCTCTAGCAGTGGCGCCCGAACAGGGACTTGAAAGC
GAAAGGGAAACCAGAGGAGCTCTCTCGACGCAGGACTCGGCTTGCTGAAGCGCGCACGGCAAGAGGCGAG
GGGCGGCGACTGGTGAGTACGCCAAAAATTTTGACTAGCGGAGGCTAGAAGGAGAGAGATGGGTGCGAGA
GCGTCAGTATTAAGCGGGGGAGAATTAGATCGCGATGGGAAAAAATTCGGTTAAGGCCAGGGGGAAAGAA
AAAATATAAATTAAAACATATAGTATGGGCAAGCAGGGAGCTAGAACGATTCGCAGTTAATCCTGGCCTG
TTAGAAACATCAGAAGGCTGTAGACAAATACTGGGACAGCTACAACCATCCCTTCAGACAGGATCAGAAG
AACTTAGATCATTATATAATACAGTAGCAACCCTCTATTGTGTGCATCAAAGGATAGAGATAAAAGACAC
CAAGGAAGCTTTAGACAAGATAGAGGAAGAGCAAAACAAAAGTAAGACCACCGCACAGCAAGCGGCCGGC
CGCTGATCTTCAGACCTGGAGGAGGAGATATGAGGGACAATTGGAGAAGTGAATTATATAAATATAAAGT
AGTAAAAATTGAACCATTAGGAGTAGCACCCACCAAGGCAAAGAGAAGAGTGGTGCAGAGAGAAAAAAGA
GCAGTGGGAATAGGAGCTTTGTTCCTTGGGTTCTTGGGAGCAGCAGGAAGCACTATGGGCGCAGCGTCAA
TGACGCTGACGGTACAGGCCAGACAATTATTGTCTGGTATAGTGCAGCAGCAGAACAATTTGCTGAGGGC
TATTGAGGCGCAACAGCATCTGTTGCAACTCACAGTCTGGGGCATCAAGCAGCTCCAGGCAAGAATCCTG
GCTGTGGAAAGATACCTAAAGGATCAACAGCTCCTGGGGATTTGGGGTTGCTCTGGAAAACTCATTTGCA
CCACTGCTGTGCCTTGGAATGCTAGTTGGAGTAATAAATCTCTGGAACAGATTTGGAATCACACGACCTG
GATGGAGTGGGACAGAGAAATTAACAATTACACAAGCTTAATACACTCCTTAATTGAAGAATCGCAAAAC
CAGCAAGAAAAGAATGAACAAGAATTATTGGAATTAGATAAATGGGCAAGTTTGTGGAATTGGTTTAACA
TAACAAATTGGCTGTGGTATATAAAATTATTCATAATGATAGTAGGAGGCTTGGTAGGTTTAAGAATAGT
TTTTGCTGTACTTTCTATAGTGAATAGAGTTAGGCAGGGATATTCACCATTATCGTTTCAGACCCACCTC
CCAACCCCGAGGGGACCCGACAGGCCCGAAGGAATAGAAGAAGAAGGTGGAGAGAGAGACAGAGACAGAT
CCATTCGATTAGTGAACGGATCTCGACGGTATCGCCTTTAAAAGAAAAGGGGGGATTGGGGGGTACAGTG
CAGGGGAAAGAATAGTAGACATAATAGCAACAGACATACAAACTAAAGAATTACAAAAACAAATTACAAA
AATTCAAAATTTTCGGGTTTATTACAGGGACAGCAGAGATCCAGTTTATCGATGAGGCCCTTTCGTCT
Features (pLannotate 1.2.2; 23 found; start..end, strand, type, name):
      7..321     +  promoter       tight TRE promoter: Tet-responsive promoter PTight, consisting of seven tet operator sequences followed by the minimal CMV promoter
    344..366     +  CDS            FLAG (fragment): FLAG® epitope tag, followed by an enterokinase cleavage site
    367..1158    +  CDS            Snai1: SNAI1_MOUSE - Also known as Sna. Experimental evidence at protein level: Swiss-Prot protein existence level 1. Involved in induction of the epithelial to mesenchymal transition (EMT), formation and maintenance of embryonic mesoderm, growth arrest, survival and cell migration. Binds to 3 E-boxes of the E-cadherin gene promoter and to the promoters of CLDN7 and KRT8 and, in association with histone demethylase KDM1A which it recruits to the promoters, causes a decrease in dimethylated H3K4 levels and represses transcription. Involved in induction of the epithelial to mesenchymal transition (EMT)
   1172..1671    +  promoter       PGK promoter: mouse phosphoglycerate kinase 1 promoter
   1692..2291    +  CDS            PuroR: puromycin N-acetyltransferase; pac from Streptomyces alboniger; confers resistance to puromycin
   2308..2896    +  misc_feature   WPRE: woodchuck hepatitis virus posttranscriptional regulatory element
   2913..3431    +  CDS            nef (fragment): NEF_HV1BR - Experimental evidence at protein level: Swiss-Prot protein existence level 1. Extracellular Nef protein targets CD4(+) T-lymphocytes for apoptosis by interacting with CXCR4 surface receptors (PubMed:14990729). From Human immunodeficiency virus type 1 group M subtype B (isolate BRU/LAI) (HIV-1).
   3479..3736    +  LTR            5' LTR (truncated): truncated 5' long terminal repeat (LTR) from HIV-1
   3888..3904    -  protein_bind   lac operator: The lac repressor binds to the lac operator to inhibit transcription in E. coli. This inhibition can be relieved by adding lactose or isopropyl-β-D-thiogalactopyranoside (IPTG). lac repressor encoded by lacI
   3912..3942    -  promoter       lac promoter: promoter for the E. coli lac operon
   3957..3978    -  protein_bind   CAP binding site: CAP binding activates transcription in the presence of cAMP. E. coli catabolite activator protein
   3991..4083    -  CDS            lacI (fragment): lac repressor; lacI; The lac repressor binds to the lac operator to inhibit transcription in E. coli. This inhibition can be relieved by adding lactose or isopropyl-β-D-thiogalactopyranoside (IPTG).
   4266..4854    -  rep_origin     ori: high-copy-number ColE1/pMB1/pBR322/pUC origin of replication
   5025..5885    -  CDS            AmpR: β-lactamase; bla; confers resistance to ampicillin, carbenicillin, and related antibiotics
   5886..5990    -  promoter       AmpR promoter: bla
   6038..6172    +  polyA_signal   SV40 poly(A) signal: SV40 polyadenylation signal
   6339..6668    +  CDS            nef (fragment): NEF_HV1BR - Experimental evidence at protein level: Swiss-Prot protein existence level 1. Extracellular Nef protein targets CD4(+) T-lymphocytes for apoptosis by interacting with CXCR4 surface receptors (PubMed:14990729). From Human immunodeficiency virus type 1 group M subtype B (isolate BRU/LAI) (HIV-1).
   6716..6973    +  LTR            5' LTR (truncated): truncated 5' long terminal repeat (LTR) from HIV-1
   7020..7145    +  misc_feature   HIV-1 Ψ: packaging signal of human immunodeficiency virus type 1
   7129..7467    +  CDS            HIV-1 gag (fragment): gag protein from human immunodeficiency virus 1; gag
   7642..7875    +  misc_feature   RRE: The Rev response element (RRE) of HIV-1 allows for Rev-dependent mRNA export from the nucleus to the cytoplasm.
   8252..8352    +  CDS            Rev (fragment): human immunodeficiency virus 1 (HIV-1) Rev protein; rev; enhances nuclear export of unspliced and incompletely spliced viral mRNAs
   8367..8482    +  misc_feature   cPPT/CTS: central polypurine tract and central termination sequence of HIV-1 (lacking the first T)
