[The description below was written by a language model from this plasmid's Addgene catalogue record and pLannotate feature annotations shown in this document.]
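Description:
pLVX Tight Puro Snail is an HIV-1-based lentiviral transfer plasmid for doxycycline-regulated (Tet-On) expression of the EMT transcription factor Snail in mammalian cells. It is built on the pLVX Tight puro backbone and is propagated in E. coli through a high-copy ColE1/pUC-type origin with ampicillin selection. The backbone also carries remnants of the lac promoter/operator region and an SV40 poly(A) signal outside the viral unit.

The payload is an approximately 800 bp Snail cDNA, which the annotation identifies as mouse Snai1. It is preceded in frame by a sequence annotated as a partial FLAG epitope, so the protein is likely N-terminally tagged. Expression is driven by the tight TRE promoter (PTight), made of seven tet operator repeats upstream of a minimal CMV promoter. This promoter is essentially silent unless a tetracycline-controlled transactivator is present. The feature table shows no transactivator, so rtTA must be supplied separately, for example from a second vector or a pre-engineered cell line. Downstream, a mouse PGK promoter constitutively drives puromycin N-acetyltransferase to select transduced cells, and a WPRE enhances transcript stability and expression.

The viral elements are two LTR-derived regions (both labelled by the annotation tool as truncated 5' LTRs, with adjacent nef-derived fragments), the Ψ packaging signal with a partial gag sequence, the RRE for Rev-dependent RNA export, and the cPPT/CTS that aids nuclear import. Packaging functions must be provided in trans. The associated work concerns TGF-β-driven EMT and tumor suppression, which is consistent with using the construct to induce Snail on demand in stably transduced cells.
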