Addgene plasmid #101117: pLVX Tight Puro Snail
Purpose: Tet-On Snail
Depositing lab: Joan Massague. Depositing organization: Memorial Sloan-Kettering Cancer Center. Publication: TGF-beta Tumor Suppression through a Lethal EMT. David CJ, Huang YH, Chen M, Su J, Zou Y, Bardeesy N, Iacobuzio-Donahue CA, Massague J. Cell. 2016 Feb 25;164(5):1015-30. doi: 10.1016/j.cell.2016.01.009. Epub 2016 Feb 18. PubMed 26898331.
Backbone
  Vector backbone: pLVX Tight puro
  Vector type: Mammalian Expression, Lentiviral
  Selectable markers: Puromycin
Growth in bacteria
  Bacterial resistance: Ampicillin, 100 μg/mL
  Growth temperature: 37°C
  Growth strain: NEB Stable
  Copy number: Unknown
Gene/Insert
  Gene/Insert name: Snail cDNA
  Insert size (bp): 800
Terms and licenses: Academic/Nonprofit Terms; Industry Terms: Not Available to Industry
How to cite: pLVX Tight Puro Snail was a gift from Joan Massague (Addgene plasmid # 101117 ; http://n2t.net/addgene:101117 ; RRID:Addgene_101117)
